>Addgene plasmid #22299 | GFP-PIPK1 gamma 90 | addgene partial sequence | sequence record 28111 | 22299 with EGFP-C
CTCTCGGCATGGACGAGCTGTACAAGTCCGGCCGGACTCAGATCTCGAGCTCAAGCTTCGAATTCATGGA
GCTGGAGGTACCGGACGAGGCGGAGAGCGCTGAGGCGGGGGCCGTGCCCTCGGAGGCGGCGTGGGCGGCA
GAGAGCGGGGCGGCGGCAGGTTTGGCTCAGAAGAAGGCGGCCCCAACAGAGGTTCTGTCCATGACGGCAC
AGCCGGGCCCTGGCCATGGGAAGAAGTTGGGCCATCGAGGTGTGGACGCATCCGGCGAAACCACCTACAA
GAAGACCACCTCCTCCACCCTGAAGGGTGCCATCCAGCTGGGCATCGGCTACACCGTGGGCCACCTGAGC
TCCAAGCCCGAACGCGACGTGCTCATGCAGGACTTCTACGTGGTGGAGAGCATCTTCTTCCCCAGCGAAG
GCAGCAACCTCACCCCCGCCCACCACTTCCAGGACTTCCGCTTCAAGACCTATGCACCTGTCGCCTTCCG
CTACTTCCGGGAGCTCTTTGGGATCCGGCCAGATGATTACTTGTACTCCCTGTGCAATGAGCCGCTGATC
GAGCTGTCCAACCCGGGCGCCAGTGGCTCCCTCTTCTACGTCACCAGCGACGACG
