[The description below was written by a language model from this plasmid's Addgene catalogue record.]
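Description:
GFP-PIPK1 gamma 90 is a mammalian expression plasmid built on the Clontech pEGFP-C2 backbone (about 4.7 kb without insert) that encodes the 90 kDa isoform of human phosphatidylinositol phosphate kinase type 1 gamma (gene PIP5K1C, also known as KIAA0589) fused to GFP. The roughly 2.1 kb human coding sequence was inserted between the EcoRI and SalI sites of the polylinker, both of which remain intact. This places it downstream of and in frame with the backbone's GFP, so the fluorescent tag sits at the N terminus of the kinase. The record lists no promoter or feature table. pEGFP-C vectors generally drive the fusion from the CMV immediate-early promoter with an SV40 polyadenylation signal, but this is a property of the backbone family rather than something stated here. Part of the plasmid derives from a cDNA clone obtained from another research institute.

The plasmid is maintained in E. coli at high copy number under kanamycin selection. In mammalian cells the same resistance cassette confers neomycin resistance, allowing G418 selection of stable transfectants. The catalogue also lists bacterial expression as a vector type, although the design is chiefly suited to expression in mammalian cells.

The associated publication concerns the recruitment and regulation of this kinase by the FERM domain of talin. The construct is therefore suited to visualising the subcellular localisation of the kinase in living or fixed cells, and to overexpression experiments. It can also be used to examine interactions with binding partners such as talin, using GFP as a handle for imaging or detection.
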