Addgene plasmid #22299: GFP-PIPK1 gamma 90
Depositing lab: Pietro De Camilli. Depositing organization: Yale University. Publication: Recruitment and regulation of phosphatidylinositol phosphate kinase type 1 gamma by the FERM domain of talin. Di Paolo G, Pellegrini L, Letinic K, Cestra G, Zoncu R, Voronov S, Chang S, Guo J, Wenk MR, De Camilli P. Nature. 2002 Nov 7. 420(6911):85-9. 10.1038/nature01147 PubMed 12422219.
Backbone
  Vector backbone: pEGFP-C2
  Backbone manufacturer: Clontech
  Backbone size w/o insert (bp): 4700
  Vector type: Mammalian Expression, Bacterial Expression
  Selectable markers: Neomycin (select with G418)
Growth in bacteria
  Bacterial resistance: Kanamycin, 50 μg/mL
  Growth temperature: 37°C
  Growth strain: DH5alpha
  Copy number: High Copy
Gene/Insert
  Gene/Insert name: human phosphatidylinositol phosphate kinase type 1 gamma 90 (alt names: PIPK1 gamma 90; KIAA0589; PtdInsPKI gamma-90)
  Species: H. sapiens (human)
  Insert size (bp): 2100
  GenBank ID: NM_012398
  Entrez Gene: PIP5K1C (a.k.a. LCCS3, PIP5K-GAMMA, PIP5K1-gamma, PIP5Kgamma)
  Tag / fusion protein: GFP (N terminal on backbone)
  Cloning method: Restriction Enzyme; 5′ cloning site EcoRI (not destroyed); 3′ cloning site SalI (not destroyed)
  Sequencing primers: 5′ EGFP-N Sequencing Primere; 3′ EGFP-C Sequencing Primer
Resource information
  A portion of this plasmid was derived from a plasmid made by: Dr Nagase Kazusa DNA Research Institute
Terms and licenses: Academic/Nonprofit Terms; Industry Terms: Not Available to Industry
How to cite: GFP-PIPK1 gamma 90 was a gift from Pietro De Camilli (Addgene plasmid # 22299 ; http://n2t.net/addgene:22299 ; RRID:Addgene_22299)
