LOCUS       Exported 6738 bp ds-DNA circular SYN 12-MAY-2021
DEFINITION  synthetic circular DNA
ACCESSION   .
VERSION     .
KEYWORDS    GFP-PIPK1 gamma 90
SOURCE      synthetic DNA construct
  ORGANISM  synthetic DNA construct
REFERENCE   1 (bases 1 to 6738)
  AUTHORS   Di Paolo G, Pellegrini L, Letinic K, Cestra G, Zoncu R, Voronov S,
            Chang S, Guo J, Wenk MR, De Camilli P
  TITLE     Recruitment and regulation of phosphatidylinositol phosphate kinase
            type 1 gamma by the FERM domain of talin.
  JOURNAL   Nature. 2002 Nov 7. 420(6911):85-9.
  PUBMED    12422219
REFERENCE   2 (bases 1 to 6738)
  AUTHORS   .
  TITLE     Direct Submission
  JOURNAL   Exported May 12, 2021 from SnapGene Server 1.1.58
            http://www.snapgene.com
FEATURES             Location/Qualifiers
     source          1..6738
                     /organism="synthetic DNA construct"
                     /mol_type="other DNA"
     enhancer        16..319
                     /label=CMV enhancer
                     /note="human cytomegalovirus immediate early enhancer"
     promoter        320..523
                     /label=CMV promoter
                     /note="human cytomegalovirus (CMV) immediate early
                     promoter"
     primer_bind     474..494
                     /label=CMV-F
                     /note="Human CMV immediate early promoter, forward primer"
     regulatory      562..571
                     /regulatory_class="other"
                     /note="vertebrate consensus sequence for strong initiation
                     of translation (Kozak, 1987)"
     CDS             568..1284
                     /codon_start=1
                     /product="enhanced GFP"
                     /label=EGFP
                     /translation="MVSKGEELFTGVVPILVELDGDVNGHKFSVSGEGEGDATYGKLTL
                     KFICTTGKLPVPWPTLVTTLTYGVQCFSRYPDHMKQHDFFKSAMPEGYVQERTIFFKDD
                     GNYKTRAEVKFEGDTLVNRIELKGIDFKEDGNILGHKLEYNYNSHNVYIMADKQKNGIK
                     VNFKIRHNIEDGSVQLADHYQQNTPIGDGPVLLPDNHYLSTQSALSKDPNEKRDHMVLL
                     EFVTAAGITLGMDELYK"
     CDS             568..1284
                     /codon_start=1
                     /product="the original enhanced GFP (Yang et al., 1996)"
                     /label=EGFP
                     /note="mammalian codon-optimized"
                     /translation="MVSKGEELFTGVVPILVELDGDVNGHKFSVSGEGEGDATYGKLTL
                     KFICTTGKLPVPWPTLVTTLTYGVQCFSRYPDHMKQHDFFKSAMPEGYVQERTIFFKDD
                     GNYKTRAEVKFEGDTLVNRIELKGIDFKEDGNILGHKLEYNYNSHNVYIMADKQKNGIK
                     VNFKIRHNIEDGSVQLADHYQQNTPIGDGPVLLPDNHYLSTQSALSKDPNEKRDHMVLL
                     EFVTAAGITLGMDELYK"
     primer_bind     complement(613..634)
                     /label=EGFP-N
                     /note="EGFP, reverse primer"
     primer_bind     complement(874..893)
                     /label=EXFP-R
                     /note="For distinguishing EGFP variants, reverse primer"
     primer_bind     1221..1242
                     /label=EGFP-C
                     /note="EGFP, forward primer"
     polyA_signal    3481..3602
                     /label=SV40 poly(A) signal
                     /note="SV40 polyadenylation signal"
     primer_bind     complement(3518..3537)
                     /label=SV40pA-R
                     /note="SV40 polyA, reverse primer"
     primer_bind     3572..3591
                     /label=EBV-rev
                     /note="SV40 polyA terminator, reverse primer"
     rep_origin      complement(3609..4064)
                     /direction=LEFT
                     /label=f1 ori
                     /note="f1 bacteriophage origin of replication; arrow
                     indicates direction of (+) strand synthesis"
     primer_bind     complement(3746..3767)
                     /label=F1ori-F
                     /note="F1 origin, forward primer"
     primer_bind     3958..3977
                     /label=F1ori-R
                     /note="F1 origin, reverse primer"
     promoter        4091..4195
                     /gene="bla"
                     /label=AmpR promoter
     promoter        4197..4554
                     /label=SV40 promoter
                     /note="SV40 enhancer and early promoter"
     primer_bind     complement(4220..4240)
                     /label=pBABE 3'
                     /note="SV40 enhancer, reverse primer for pBABE vectors"
     rep_origin      4405..4540
                     /label=SV40 ori
                     /note="SV40 origin of replication"
     primer_bind     4467..4486
                     /label=SV40pro-F
                     /note="SV40 promoter/origin, forward primer"
     CDS             4589..5383
                     /codon_start=1
                     /gene="aph(3')-II (or nptII)"
                     /product="aminoglycoside phosphotransferase from Tn5"
                     /label=NeoR/KanR
                     /note="confers resistance to neomycin, kanamycin, and G418
                     (Geneticin(R))"
                     /translation="MIEQDGLHAGSPAAWVERLFGYDWAQQTIGCSDAAVFRLSAQGRP
                     VLFVKTDLSGALNELQDEAARLSWLATTGVPCAAVLDVVTEAGRDWLLLGEVPGQDLLS
                     SHLAPAEKVSIMADAMRRLHTLDPATCPFDHQAKHRIERARTRMEAGLVDQDDLDEEHQ
                     GLAPAELFARLKASMPDGEDLVVTHGDACLPNIMVENGRFSGFIDCGRLGVADRYQDIA
                     LATRDIAEELGGEWADRFLVLYGIAAPDSQRIAFYRLLDEFF"
     primer_bind     complement(4643..4662)
                     /label=Neo-R
                     /note="Neomycin resistance gene, reverse primer"
     primer_bind     5253..5272
                     /label=Neo-F
                     /note="Neomycin resistance gene, forward primer"
     primer_bind     complement(5571..5590)
                     /label=TK-pA-R
                     /note="Thymidine kinase polyA, reverse primer"
     polyA_signal    5615..5662
                     /label=HSV TK poly(A) signal
                     /note="herpes simplex virus thymidine kinase
                     polyadenylation signal (Cole and Stacy, 1985)"
     rep_origin      5991..6579
                     /direction=RIGHT
                     /label=ori
                     /note="high-copy-number ColE1/pMB1/pBR322/pUC origin of
                     replication"
     primer_bind     6480..6499
                     /label=pBR322ori-F
                     /note="pBR322 origin, forward primer"
ORIGIN
        1 atatatggag ttccgcgtta cataacttac ggtaaatggc ccgcctggct gaccgcccaa
       61 cgacccccgc ccattgacgt caataatgac gtatgttccc atagtaacgc caatagggac
      121 tttccattga cgtcaatggg tggagtattt acggtaaact gcccacttgg cagtacatca
      181 agtgtatcat atgccaagta cgccccctat tgacgtcaat gacggtaaat ggcccgcctg
      241 gcattatgcc cagtacatga ccttatggga ctttcctact tggcagtaca tctacgtatt
      301 agtcatcgct attaccatgg tgatgcggtt ttggcagtac atcaatgggc gtggatagcg
      361 gtttgactca cggggatttc caagtctcca ccccattgac gtcaatggga gtttgttttg
      421 gcaccaaaat caacgggact ttccaaaatg tcgtaacaac tccgccccat tgacgcaaat
      481 gggcggtagg cgtgtacggt gggaggtcta tataagcaga gctggtttag tgaaccgtca
      541 gatccgctag cgctaccggt cgccaccatg gtgagcaagg gcgaggagct gttcaccggg
      601 gtggtgccca tcctggtcga gctggacggc gacgtaaacg gccacaagtt cagcgtgtcc
      661 ggcgagggcg agggcgatgc cacctacggc aagctgaccc tgaagttcat ctgcaccacc
      721 ggcaagctgc ccgtgccctg gcccaccctc gtgaccaccc tgacctacgg cgtgcagtgc
      781 ttcagccgct accccgacca catgaagcag cacgacttct tcaagtccgc catgcccgaa
      841 ggctacgtcc aggagcgcac catcttcttc aaggacgacg gcaactacaa gacccgcgcc
      901 gaggtgaagt tcgagggcga caccctggtg aaccgcatcg agctgaaggg catcgacttc
      961 aaggaggacg gcaacatcct ggggcacaag ctggagtaca actacaacag ccacaacgtc
     1021 tatatcatgg ccgacaagca gaagaacggc atcaaggtga acttcaagat ccgccacaac
     1081 atcgaggacg gcagcgtgca gctcgccgac cactaccagc agaacacccc catcggcgac
     1141 ggccccgtgc tgctgcccga caaccactac ctgagcaccc agtccgccct gagcaaagac
     1201 cccaacgaga agcgcgatca catggtcctg ctggagttcg tgaccgccgc cgggatcact
     1261 ctcggcatgg acgagctgta caagtccggc cggactcaga tctcgagctc aagcttcgaa
     1321 ttcatggagc tggaggtacc ggacgaggcg gagagcgctg aggcgggggc cgtgccctcg
     1381 gaggcggcgt gggcggcaga gagcggggcg gcggcaggtt tggctcagaa gaaggcggcc
     1441 ccaacagagg ttctgtccat gacggcacag ccgggccctg gccatgggaa gaagttgggc
     1501 catcgaggtg tggacgcatc cggcgaaacc acctacaaga agaccacctc ctccaccctg
     1561 aagggtgcca tccagctggg catcggctac accgtgggcc acctgagctc caagcccgaa
     1621 cgcgacgtgc tcatgcagga cttctacgtg gtggagagca tcttcttccc cagcgaaggc
     1681 agcaacctca cccccgccca ccacttccag gacttccgct tcaagaccta tgcacctgtc
     1741 gccttccgct acttccggga gctctttggg atccggccag atgattactt gtactccctg
     1801 tgcaatgagc cgctgatcga gctgtccaac ccgggcgcca gtggctccct cttctacgtc
     1861 accagcgacg acgagttcat catcaagacc gtcatgcaca aggaggccga gttcctgcag
     1921 aagctgctcc ctggctacta catgaacctc aaccagaacc cgcggacgct gctgcccaag
     1981 ttctatgggc tgtactgcgt gcagtcgggg ggcaagaaca tccgcgtcgt ggtcatgaac
     2041 aacatcctgc cccgcgtggt caagatgcac ctcaagttcg acctcaaggg ctccacctac
     2101 aagcggcgcg ccagcaagaa ggagaaggag aagagcttcc ccacctacaa ggacctggac
     2161 ttcatgcagg acatgcccga ggggctcctg ctggacgccg acaccttcag cgccctggtc
     2221 aagacgctgc agcgggactg cctggtcctg gaaagtttca agatcatgga ctacagcctg
     2281 ctgctgggcg tgcacaacat cgaccagcac gagcgcgagc ggcaggcgca gggcgcccag
     2341 agcacctcag atgagaagcg gcctgtgggc cagaaggcgc tctactccac ggccatggag
     2401 tccatccagg gtggcgccgc gcgcggggag gccatcgaat cggatgacac gatgggcggg
     2461 atccccgctg tgaacggccg cggggagcgg ctgctgctgc acattggcat catcgacatc
     2521 ctgcagtcct acaggttcat caagaaactg gagcacacct ggaaggccct cgtccacgat
     2581 ggggacacgg tgtccgtcca ccgccccagc ttctatgccg agcgcttttt caagttcatg
     2641 agcaacacgg tctttcggaa gaactcctcc ctgaagtcct cgccctccaa gaaggggcgc
     2701 ggcggagcct tgctagctgt gaaaccgctg gggcccaccg ctgccttctc ggccagccag
     2761 atccctagcg agcgggagga ggcccagtac gacctgcggg gggcccgcag ctaccccacg
     2821 ctggaggacg aaggccggcc cgacctcctg ccctgcacgc caccttcttt cgaagaagcc
     2881 actacagcct ccattgccac gactctgtca tccacatccc tctccattcc tgagcggtcc
     2941 ccctcggaga cgtcggagca gccgcggtac aggcggcgca cacagtcgtc tggacaggat
     3001 ggcaggccgc aggaggagcc acccgcggaa gaggatctgc agcagattac agtgcaggtg
     3061 gagcctgcgt gcagcgtgga gattgtggtc cccaaagagg aggacgcagg ggtggaggct
     3121 tccccggccg gtgcctctgc tgctgttgaa gtagaaactg ccagccaggc ctcagacgag
     3181 gagggcgcac ctgccagcca ggcctcggac gaggaggacg cgcccgccac cgacatctac
     3241 tttcccaccg atgagaggag ctgggtgtac tccccgctcc actatagcgc ccaggccccc
     3301 ccggcctccg acggcgagag cgacacataa gtcgacggta ccgcgggccc gggatccacc
     3361 ggatctagat aactgatcat aatcagccat accacatttg tagaggtttt acttgcttta
     3421 aaaaacctcc cacacctccc cctgaacctg aaacataaaa tgaatgcaat tgttgttgtt
     3481 aacttgttta ttgcagctta taatggttac aaataaagca atagcatcac aaatttcaca
     3541 aataaagcat ttttttcact gcattctagt tgtggtttgt ccaaactcat caatgtatct
     3601 taacgcgtaa attgtaagcg ttaatatttt gttaaaattc gcgttaaatt tttgttaaat
     3661 cagctcattt tttaaccaat aggccgaaat cggcaaaatc ccttataaat caaaagaata
     3721 gaccgagata gggttgagtg ttgttccagt ttggaacaag agtccactat taaagaacgt
     3781 ggactccaac gtcaaaggnn nnnnnnnnnn nnnnnnnnnn nnnnnnnnnn nnnnnnnnnn
     3841 nnnnnnntnn nnnnnnnnnn nnnnnnnnnn nnnnnnnnnn nnnnnnnnnn nnnnnnnnnn
     3901 nnnnnnnnnn nnnnnnnnnn nnnnnnnnnn nnnnnnnnng nnnnnnnnnn nnnnnnnnnn
     3961 nnnnnnnnnn nnnnnnnnnn nnnnnnnnnn nnnnnnnnnn nnnnnnnnnn nnnnnnnnnn
     4021 nnnnnnnnnn nnnnnnnnnn nnnnnnnnnn nnnnnnnnnn nnnncaggtg gcacttttcg
     4081 gggaaatgtg cgcggaaccc ctatttgttt atttttctaa atacattcaa atatgtatcc
     4141 gctcatgaga caataaccct gataaatgct tcaataatat tgaaaaagga agagtcctga
     4201 ggcggaaaga accagctgtg gaatgtgtgt cagttagggt gtggaaagtc cccaggctcc
     4261 ccagcaggca gaagtatgca aagcatgcat ctcaattagt cagcaaccag gtgtggaaag
     4321 tccccaggct ccccagcagg cagaagtatg caaagcatgc atctcaatta gtcagcaacc
     4381 atagtcccgc ccctaactcc gcccatcccg cccctaactc cgcccagttc cgcccattct
     4441 ccgccccatg gctgactaat tttttttatt tatgcagagg ccgaggccgc ctcggcctct
     4501 gagctattcc agaagtagtg aggaggcttt tttggaggcc taggcttttg caaagatcga
     4561 tcaagagaca ggatgaggat cgtttcgcat gattgaacaa gatggattgc acgcaggttc
     4621 tccggccgct tgggtggaga ggctattcgg ctatgactgg gcacaacaga caatcggctg
     4681 ctctgatgcc gccgtgttcc ggctgtcagc gcaggggcgc ccggttcttt ttgtcaagac
     4741 cgacctgtcc ggtgccctga atgaactgca agacgaggca gcgcggctat cgtggctggc
     4801 cacgacgggc gttccttgcg cagctgtgct cgacgttgtc actgaagcgg gaagggactg
     4861 gctgctattg ggcgaagtgc cggggcagga tctcctgtca tctcaccttg ctcctgccga
     4921 gaaagtatcc atcatggctg atgcaatgcg gcggctgcat acgcttgatc cggctacctg
     4981 cccattcgac caccaagcga aacatcgcat cgagcgagca cgtactcgga tggaagccgg
     5041 tcttgtcgat caggatgatc tggacgaaga gcatcagggg ctcgcgccag ccgaactgtt
     5101 cgccaggctc aaggcgagca tgcccgacgg cgaggatctc gtcgtgaccc atggcgatgc
     5161 ctgcttgccg aatatcatgg tggaaaatgg ccgcttttct ggattcatcg actgtggccg
     5221 gctgggtgtg gcggaccgct atcaggacat agcgttggct acccgtgata ttgctgaaga
     5281 gcttggcggc gaatgggctg accgcttcct cgtgctttac ggtatcgccg ctcccgattc
     5341 gcagcgcatc gccttctatc gccttcttga cgagttcttc tgagcgggac tctggggttc
     5401 gaaatgaccg accaagcgac gcccaacctg ccatcacgag atttcgattc caccgccgcc
     5461 ttctatgaaa ggttgggctt cggaatcgtt ttccgggacg ccggctggat gatcctccag
     5521 cgcggggatc tcatgctgga gttcttcgcc caccctaggg ggaggctaac tgaaacacgg
     5581 aaggagacaa taccggaagg aacccgcgct atgacggcaa taaaaagaca gaataaaacg
     5641 cacggtgttg ggtcgtttgt tcataaacgc ggggttcggt cccagggctg gcactctgtc
     5701 gataccccac cgagacccca ttggggccaa tacgcccgcg tttcttcctt ttccccaccc
     5761 caccccccaa gttcgggtga aggcccaggg ctcgcagcca acgtcggggc ggcaggccct
     5821 gccatagcct caggttactc atatatactt tagattgatt taaaacttca tttttaattt
     5881 aaaaggatct aggtgaagat cctttttgat aatctcatga ccaaaatccc ttaacgtgag
     5941 ttttcgttcc actgagcgtc agaccccgta gaaaagatca aaggatcttc ttgagatcct
     6001 ttttttctgc gcgtaatctg ctgcttgcaa acaaaaaaac caccgctacc agcggtggtt
     6061 tgtttgccgg atcaagagct accaactctt tttccgaagg taactggctt cagcagagcg
     6121 cagataccaa atactgttct tctagtgtag ccgtagttag gccaccactt caagaactct
     6181 gtagcaccgc ctacatacct cgctctgcta atcctgttac cagtggctgc tgccagtggc
     6241 gataagtcgt gtcttaccgg gttggactca agacgatagt taccggataa ggcgcagcgg
     6301 tcgggctgaa cggggggttc gtgcacacag cccagcttgg agcgaacgac ctacaccgaa
     6361 ctgagatacc tacagcgtga gctatgagaa agcgccacgc ttcccgaagg gagaaaggcg
     6421 gacaggtatc cggtaagcgg cagggtcgga acaggagagc gcacgaggga gcttccaggg
     6481 ggaaacgcct ggtatcttta tagtcctgtc gggtttcgcc acctctgact tgagcgtcga
     6541 tttttgtgat gctcgtcagg ggggcggagc ctatggaaaa acgccagcaa cgcggccttt
     6601 ttacggttcc tggccttttg ctggcctttt gctcacatgt tctttcctgc gttatcccct
     6661 gattctgtgg ataaccgtat taccgccatg cattagttat taatagtaat caattacggg
     6721 gtcattagtt catagccc
//
